Addgene plasmid #119574: pC0.093
Purpose: Level 0 part. Promoter
Depositing lab: Alistair McCormick. Depositing organization: University of Edinburgh. Publication: CyanoGate: A Modular Cloning Suite for Engineering Cyanobacteria Based on the Plant MoClo Syntax. Vasudevan R, Gale GAR, Schiavon AA, Puzorjov A, Malin J, Gillespie MD, Vavitsas K, Zulkower V, Wang B, Howe CJ, Lea-Smith DJ, McCormick AJ. Plant Physiol. 2019 May;180(1):39-55. doi: 10.1104/pp.18.01401. Epub 2019 Feb 28. PubMed 30819783.
Backbone
  Vector backbone: PICH41295
  Backbone size w/o insert (bp): 2247
  Vector type: Synthetic Biology
Growth in bacteria
  Bacterial resistance: Spectinomycin, 50 μg/mL
  Growth temperature: 37°C
  Growth strain: DH5alpha
  Copy number: High Copy
Gene/Insert
  Gene/Insert name: PBAD
  Insert size (bp): 285
  Cloning method: Restriction Enzyme; 5′ cloning site BpiI (destroyed during cloning); 3′ cloning site BpiI (destroyed during cloning)
  Sequencing primers: 5′ ttgagtgagctgataccgct; 3′ GTCTCATGAGCGGATACATATTTGAATG
Terms and licenses: Academic/Nonprofit Terms; Industry Terms: Not Available to Industry
Depositor comments: L-arabinose inducible promoter from the arabinose operon in E. coli. Please visit https://www.biorxiv.org/content/10.1101/426700v1 for bioRxiv preprint.
How to cite: pC0.093 was a gift from Alistair McCormick (Addgene plasmid # 119574 ; http://n2t.net/addgene:119574 ; RRID:Addgene_119574)
