[The description below was written by a language model from this plasmid's Addgene catalogue record and pLannotate feature annotations shown in this document.]
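Description:
pC0.093 is a Level 0 promoter part from the CyanoGate modular cloning suite, a toolkit that extends the plant MoClo Golden Gate syntax to the engineering of cyanobacteria. It is built on the pICH41295 Level 0 acceptor backbone and is maintained in E. coli as a small, high-copy plasmid of about 2.5 kb. Propagation relies on a ColE1/pUC-type origin of replication, and selection is with spectinomycin through the aadA aminoglycoside adenylyltransferase gene. An AmpR (bla) promoter annotated upstream probably drives aadA. The short integrase, gentamicin acetyltransferase and lacI fragments flagged in the feature table are most likely non-functional remnants of how the resistance cassette and backbone were originally assembled, not working elements.

The payload is a 285 bp PBAD fragment, the L-arabinose-inducible promoter of the E. coli arabinose operon, annotated as a complete araBAD promoter near the end of the sequence record. It was inserted with the type IIS enzyme BpiI, and both sites were destroyed during cloning, as is usual for Level 0 domestication in MoClo systems. No araC regulator gene is annotated, so the plasmid appears to carry the promoter alone. Arabinose-responsive regulation would therefore depend on AraC being supplied from another part or by the host.

The plasmid is not an expression vector in itself. It is a storage and donor vector for a standardised promoter module, which is released and combined with coding sequence, terminator and other Level 0 parts in Golden Gate reactions. This produces higher-level transcription units, allowing inducible gene expression to be built and tested in cyanobacterial or E. coli hosts.
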