Features (pLannotate 1.2.2; 7 found; start..end, strand, type, name):
    110..214     +  promoter       AmpR promoter: bla
    205..285     -  CDS            int (fragment): INT2_ECOLX - Protein inferred from homology: Swiss-Prot protein existence level 3. Putative integrase believed to be involved in the insertion of antibiotic resistance genes into plasmids and transposons. From Escherichia coli.
    373..429     +  CDS            GmR (fragment): gentamycin acetyltransferase; aacC1; confers resistance to gentamycin
    436..1224    +  CDS            aadA: S3AD_ECOLX - Experimental evidence at protein level: Swiss-Prot protein existence level 1. Mediates bacterial resistance to the antibiotics streptomycin and spectinomycin. From Escherichia coli.
   1398..1986    +  rep_origin     ori: high-copy-number ColE1/pMB1/pBR322/pUC origin of replication
   2169..2218    +  CDS            lacI (fragment): lac repressor; lacI; The lac repressor binds to the lac operator to inhibit transcription in E. coli. This inhibition can be relieved by adding lactose or isopropyl-β-D-thiogalactopyranoside (IPTG).
   2238..2522    +  promoter       araBAD promoter: araBAD; promoter of the L-arabinose operon of E. coli; the araC regulatory gene is transcribed in the opposite direction (Guzman et al., 1995)
>Addgene plasmid #119574 | pC0.093 | addgene full sequence | sequence record 234100 | Addgene NGS Result
GTGGCTCTTCAGTGGACGAAAGGGCCTCGTGATACGCCTATTTTTATAGGTTAATGTCATGATAATAATG
GTTTCTTAGACGTCAGGTGGCACTTTTCGGGGAAATGTGCGCGGAACCCCTATTTGTTTATTTTTCTAAA
TACATTCAAATATGTATCCGCTCATGAGACAATAACCCTGATAAATGCTTCAATAATATTGAAAAAGGAA
GAGTATGCGCTCACGCAACTGGTCCAGAACCTTGACCGAACGCAGCGGTGGTAACGGCGCAGTGGCGGTT
TTCATGGCTTGTTATGACTGTTTTTTTTTGGGGTACAGTCTATGCCTCGGGCATCCAAGCAGCAAGCGCG
TTACGCCGTGGGTCGATGTTTGATGTTATGGAGCAGCAACGATGTTACGCAGCAGGGCAGTCGCCCTAAA
ACAAAGTTAAACATCATGAGGGAAGCGGTGATCGCCGAAGTATCGACTCAACTATCAGAGGTAGTTGGCG
TCATCGAGCGCCATCTCGAACCGACGTTGCTGGCCGTACATTTGTACGGCTCCGCAGTGGATGGCGGCCT
GAAGCCACACAGCGATATTGATTTGCTGGTTACGGTGACCGTAAGGCTTGATGAAACAACGCGGCGAGCT
TTGATCAACGACCTTTTGGAAACTTCGGCTTCCCCTGGAGAGAGCGAGATTCTCCGCGCTGTAGAAGTCA
CCATTGTTGTGCACGACGACATCATTCCGTGGCGTTATCCAGCTAAGCGCGAACTGCAATTTGGAGAATG
GCAGCGCAATGACATTCTTGCAGGTATCTTCGAGCCAGCCACGATCGACATTGATCTGGCTATCTTGCTG
ACAAAAGCAAGAGAACATAGCGTTGCCTTGGTAGGTCCAGCGGCGGAGGAACTCTTTGATCCGGTTCCTG
AACAGGATCTATTTGAGGCGCTAAATGAAACCTTAACGCTATGGAACTCGCCGCCCGACTGGGCTGGCGA
TGAGCGAAATGTAGTGCTTACGTTGTCCCGCATTTGGTACAGCGCAGTAACCGGCAAAATCGCGCCGAAG
GATGTCGCTGCCGACTGGGCAATGGAGCGCCTGCCGGCCCAGTATCAGCCCGTCATACTTGAAGCTAGAC
AGGCTTATCTTGGACAAGAAGAAGATCGCTTGGCCTCGCGCGCAGATCAGTTGGAAGAATTTGTCCATTA
CGTAAAAGGCGAGATCACCAAGGTAGTCGGCAAATAACTGTCAGACCAAGTTTACTCATATATACTTTAG
ATTGATTTAAAACTTCATTTTTAATTTAAAAGGATCTAGGTGAAGATCCTTTTTGATAATCTCATGACCA
AAATCCCTTAACGTGAGTTTTCGTTCCACTGAGCGTCAGACCCCGTAGAAAAGATCAAAGGATCTTCTTG
AGATCCTTTTTTTCTGCGCGTAATCTGCTGCTTGCAAACAAAAAAACCACCGCTACCAGCGGTGGTTTGT
TTGCCGGATCAAGAGCTACCAACTCTTTTTCCGAAGGTAACTGGCTTCAGCAGAGCGCAGATACCAAATA
CTGTTCTTCTAGTGTAGCCGTAGTTAGGCCACCACTTCAAGAACTCTGTAGCACCGCCTACATACCTCGC
TCTGCTAATCCTGTTACCAGTGGCTGCTGCCAGTGGCGATAAGTCGTGTCTTACCGGGTTGGACTCAAGA
CGATAGTTACCGGATAAGGCGCAGCGGTCGGGCTGAACGGGGGGTTCGTGCACACAGCCCAGCTTGGAGC
GAACGACCTACACCGAACTGAGATACCTACAGCGTGAGCTATGAGAAAGCGCCACGCTTCCCGAAGGGAG
AAAGGCGGACAGGTATCCGGTAAGCGGCAGGGTCGGAACAGGAGAGCGCACGAGGGAGCTTCCAGGGGGA
AACGCCTGGTATCTTTATAGTCCTGTCGGGTTTCGCCACCTCTGACTTGAGCGTCGATTTTTGTGATGCT
CGTCAGGGGGGCGGAGCCTATGGAAAAACGCCAGCAACGCGGCCTTTTTACGGTTCCTGGCCTTTTGCTG
GCCTTTTGCTCACATGTTCTTTCCTGCGTTATCCCCTGATTCTGTGGATAACCGTATTACCGCCTTTGAG
TGAGCTGATACCGCTCGCCGCAGCCGAACGACCGAGCGCAGCGAGTCAGTGAGCGAGGAAGCGGAAGAGC
GCCCAATACGCAAACCGCCTCTCCCCGCGCGTTGGCCGATTCATTAATCACTCTGTGGTCTCAGGAGAAG
AAACCAATTGTCCATATTGCATCAGACATTGCCGTCACTGCGTCTTTTACTGGCTCTTCTCGCTAACCAA
ACCGGTAACCCCGCTTATTAAAAGCATTCTGTAACAAAGCGGGACCAAAGCCATGACAAAAACGCGTAAC
AAAAGTGTCTATAATCACGGCAGAAAAGTCCACATTGATTATTTGCACGGCGTCACACTTTGCTATGCCA
TAGCATTTTTATCCATAAGATTAGCGGATCCTACCTGACGCTTTTTATCGCAACTCTCTACTGTTTCTCC
ATAAATGTGAGACCACGAA
